Addgene plasmid #44148: p7012 MSCV-IP N-HAonly 18E6nonsplice
Depositing lab: Peter Howley. Depositing organization: Harvard Medical School. Publication: Comprehensive analysis of host cellular interactions with human papillomavirus E6 proteins identifies new E6 binding partners and reflects viral diversity. White EA, Kramer RE, Tan MJ, Hayes SD, Harper JW, Howley PM. J Virol. 2012 Dec;86(24):13174-86. doi: 10.1128/JVI.02172-12. Epub 2012 Sep 26. PubMed 23015706.
Backbone
  Vector backbone: MSCV-IP N-HAonly
  Backbone size w/o insert (bp): 8100
  Total vector size (bp): 8600
  Modifications to backbone: Retroviral vector for HA-tagged HPV18(non-splice) E6 expression. No starting ATG in viral ORF, translation begins from tag only. Puro resistance protein expressed from an IRES.
  Vector type: Mammalian Expression, Retroviral
  Selectable markers: Puromycin
Growth in bacteria
  Bacterial resistance: Ampicillin, 100 μg/mL
  Growth temperature: 37°C
  Growth strain: DH5alpha
  Copy number: Unknown
Gene/Insert
  Gene/Insert name: HPV18E6
  Species: HPV18
  Insert size (bp): 500
  Mutation: Internal splice site mutated
  Promoter: MSCV LTR
  Tag / fusion protein: HA (N terminal on backbone)
  Cloning method: Gateway Cloning
  Sequencing primers: 5′ unknown
Resource information
  A portion of this plasmid was derived from a plasmid made by: Lutz Gissman at DFKZ.
Terms and licenses: Academic/Nonprofit Terms; Industry Terms: Not Available to Industry
How to cite: p7012 MSCV-IP N-HAonly 18E6nonsplice was a gift from Peter Howley (Addgene plasmid # 44148 ; http://n2t.net/addgene:44148 ; RRID:Addgene_44148)
