[The description below was written by a language model from this plasmid's Addgene catalogue record.]
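Description:
p7012 MSCV-IP N-HAonly 18E6nonsplice is a murine stem cell virus (MSCV)-based retroviral vector for stable expression of an N-terminally HA-tagged E6 protein from human papillomavirus type 18 in mammalian cells. The backbone, MSCV-IP N-HAonly, is about 8.1 kb, and the roughly 500 bp E6 insert, introduced by Gateway recombination, brings the total to about 8.6 kb. The plasmid is propagated in E. coli under ampicillin selection; its copy number is not recorded, and no feature table is available, so the bacterial origin and the exact positions of the elements cannot be detailed here.

Expression is driven by the MSCV long terminal repeat, which serves as the promoter of the integrated provirus after transduction. The E6 open reading frame lacks its own start codon, so translation initiates only at the HA tag supplied by the backbone, ensuring that all E6 protein produced carries the epitope. The insert also carries a mutation in the internal splice site of E6. In high-risk HPV types this site normally gives rise to shortened E6* transcripts, so eliminating it favours production of the full-length protein. Downstream, an IRES allows the puromycin resistance protein to be translated from the same transcript, linking drug selection of transduced cells to expression of the E6 message.

The construct was made in the context of a comparative study of host cell proteins that interact with E6 proteins from diverse papillomaviruses. It is suited to generating puromycin-selected cell lines expressing HA-tagged HPV18 E6 for HA-based immunoprecipitation and identification or validation of binding partners.
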