>Addgene plasmid #44148 | p7012 MSCV-IP N-HAonly 18E6nonsplice | addgene partial sequence | sequence record 63324 | pLXSN5 5'-CCCTTGAACCTCCTCGTTCGACC-3'
GCCCTCACTCCTTCTCTAGGCGCCGGAATTAGATCTGCCACCATGCTCGATGGAGGATACCCATACGATG
TTCCAGATTACGCTGCTCGAGGTTATCAAACAAGTTTGTACAAAAAAGTTGGCGCGCGCTTTGAGGATCC
AACACGGCGACCCTACAAGCTACCTGATCTGTGCACGGAACTGAACACTTCACTGCAAGACATAGAAATA
ACCTGTGTATATTGCAAGACAGTATTGGAACTTACCGAGCTATTTGAATTTGCATTTAAAGATTTATTTG
TGGTGTATAGAGACAGTATACCGCATGCTGCATGCCATAAATGTATAGATTTTTATTCTAGAATTAGAGA
ATTAAGACATTATTCAGACTCTGTGTATGGAGACACATTGGAAAAACTAACTAACACTGGGTTATACAAT
TTATTAATAAGGTGCCTGCGGTGCCAGAAACCGTTGAATCCAGCAGAAAAACTTAGACACCTTAATGAAA
AACGACGATTTCACAACATAGCTGGGCACTATAGAGGCCAGTGCCATTCGTGCTGCAACCGAGCACGACA
GGAACGACTCCAACGACGCAGAGAAACACAAGTATAATACCCAACTTTCTTGTACAAAGTGGTTCGATAA
CGAATTCCGCCCCCCCCCCCC
